>Addgene plasmid #126079 | pLSU4mg10 | addgene full sequence | sequence record 254915 | Addgene NGS Result
TGAGACTTTTCAACAAAGGATAATTTCGGGAAACCTCCTCGGATTCCATTGCCCAGCTATCTGTCACTTC
ATCGAAAGGACAGTAGAAAAGGAAGGTGGCTCCTACAAATGCCATCATTGCGATAAAGGAAAGGCTATCA
TTCAAGATCTCTCTGCCGACAGTGGTCCCAAAGATGGACCCCCACCCACGAGGAGCATCGTGGAAAAAGA
AGAGGTTCCAACCACGTCTACAAAGCAAGTGGATTGATGTGACATCTCCACTGACGTAAGGGATGACGCA
CAATCCCACTATCCTTCGCAAGACCCTTCCTCTATATAAGGAAGTTCATTTCATTTGGAGAGGACACGCT
CGAGTATAAGAGCTCATTTTTACAACAATTACCAACAACAACAAACAACAAACAACATTACAATTACATT
TACAATTATCGATACCATGCTTCGAGTAGCAGGTAGAAGGCTTTCTTCTTCAGCCGCTAGATCTTCATCT
ACCTTCTTTACAAGAAGCTCTTTCACCGTTACCGATGATTCGTCTCCGGCAAGATCTCCTTCTCCGTCAC
TCACCTCTTCGTTTCTCGATCAAATCAGAGGTTTCTCATCTAATTCGGTTTCTCCCGCACATCAGTTGGG
TTTAGTCTCAGATCTTCCAGCCACAGTGGCTGCTATTAAGAATCCCAGTTCAAAAATTGTATATGATGAC
TCCAACCATGAGCGTTATCCACCTGGAGATCCTAGCGCAATGTCCAAAGGAGAAGAACTGTTTACCGGTG
TTGTGCCAATTTTGGTTGAACTCGATGGTGATGTCAACGGACATAAGTTCTCAGTGAGAGGCGAAGGAGA
AGGTGACGCCACCATTGGAAAATTGACTCTTAAATTCATCTGTACTACTGGTAAACTTCCTGTACCATGG
CCGACTCTCGTAACAACGCTTACGTACGGAGTTCAGTGCTTTTCGAGATACCCAGACCATATGAAAAGAC
ATGACTTTTTTAAGTCGGCTATGCCTGAAGGTTACGTGCAAGAAAGAACAATTTCGTTCAAAGATGATGG
AAAATATAAAACTAGAGCAGTTGTTAAATTTGAAGGAGATACTTTGGTTAACCGCATTGAACTGAAAGGA
ACAGATTTTAAAGAAGATGGTAATATTCTTGGACACAAACTCGAATACAATTTTAATAGTCATAACGTAT
ACATCACTGCTGATAAGCAAAAGAACGGAATTAAAGCGAATTTCACAGTACGCCATAATGTAGAAGATGG
CAGTGTTCAACTTGCCGACCATTACCAACAAAACACCCCTATTGGAGACGGTCCGGTACTTCTTCCTGAT
AATCACTACCTCTCAACACAAACAGTCCTGAGCAAAGATCCAAATGAAAAAGGAACAGGTGGCGGCGGAA
GTTAGCTTGTCCTGCTTTAATGAGATATGCGAGAAGCCTATGATCGCATGATATTTGCTTTCAATTCTGT
TGTGCACGTTGTAAAAAACCTGAGCATGTGTAGCTCAGATCCTTACCGCCGGTTTCGGTTCATTCTAATG
AATATATCACCCGTTACTATCGTATTTTTATGAATAATATTCTCCGTTCAATTTACTGATTGTACCCTAC
TACTTATATGTACAATATTAAAATGAAAACAATATATTGTGCTGAATAGGTTTATAGCGACATCTATGAT
AGAGCGCCACAATAACAAACAATTGCGTTTTATTATTACAAATCCAATTTTAAAAAAAGCGGCAGAACCG
GTCAAACCTAAAAGACTGATTACATAAATCTTATTCAAATTTCAAAAGTGCCCCAGGGGCTAGTATCTAC
GACACACCGAGCGGCGAACTAATAACGCTCACTGAAGGGAACTCCGGTTCCCCGCCGGCGCGCATGGGTG
AGATTCCTTGAAGTTGAGTATTGGCCGTCCGCTCTACCGAAAGTTACGGGCACCATTCAACCCGGTCCAG
CACGGCGGCCGGGTAACCGACTTGCTGCCCCGAGAATTATGCAGCATTTTTTTGGTGTATGTGGGCCCCA
AATGAAGTGCAGGTCAAACCTTGACAGTGACGACAAATCGTTGGGCGGGTCCAGGGCGAATTTTGCGACA
ACATGTCGAGGCTCAGCAGGACCGCTACTAGAATTCGAGCTCGGGCTTATCTAGAGAGCTCTGGCAGGAT
ATATGCGGTTGTAATTCATTTTTATTGTCTAAATTTCTGTATTTGTTTGTTTGCAATTAGATCCACGTTG
TGTCTCAAAATCTCTGATGTTACATTGCACAAGATAAAAATATATCATCATGAACAATAAAACTGTCTGC
TTACATAAACAGTAATACAAGGGGTGTTATGAGCCATATTCAACGGGAAACGTCTTGTTCGAGGCCGCGA
TTAAATTCCAACATGGATGCTGATTTATATGGGTATAAATGGGCTCGCGATAATGTCGGGCAATCAGGTG
CGACAATCTACCGATTGTATGGGAAGCCCGATGCGCCAGAGTTGTTTCTGAAACATGGCAAAGGTAGCGT
TGCCAATGATGTTACAGATGAGATGGTCAGACTAAACTGGCTGACGGAATTTATGCCTCTTCCGACCATC
AAGCATTTTATCCGTACTCCTGATGATGCATGGTTACTCACCACTGCGATCCCAGGGAAAACAGCATTCC
AGGTATTAGAAGAATATCCTGATTCAGGTGAAAATATTGTTGATGCGCTGGCAGTGTTCCTGCGCCGGTT
GCATTCGATTCCTGTTTGTAATTGTCCTTTTAACAGCGATCGCGTATTTCGTCTCGCTCAGGCGCAATCA
CGAATGAATAACGGTTTGGTTGATGCGAGTGATTTTGATGACGAGCGTAATGGCTGGCCTGTTGAACAAG
TCTGGAAAGAAATGCATAAACTTTTGCCATTCTCACCGGATTCAGTCGTCACTCATGGTGATTTCTCACT
TGATAACCTTATTTTTGACGAGGGGAAATTAATAGGTTGTATTGATGTTGGACGAGTCGGAATCGCAGAC
CGATACCAGGATCTTGCCATCCTATGGAACTGCCTCGGTGAGTTTTCTCCTTCATTACAGAAACGGCTTT
TTCAAAAATATGGTATTGATAATCCTGATATGAATAAATTGCAGTTTCATTTGATGCTCGATGAGTTTTT
CTAATCAGAATTGGTTAATTGGTTGTAACACTGGCAGAGCATTACGCTGACTTGACGGGACGGCGGCTTT
GTTGAATCAATTGATCTTCTTGAAATCCTTTTTTTCTGCGCGTAATCTGCTGCTTGCAAACAAAAAAACC
ACCGCTACCAGCGGTGGTTTGTTTGCCGGATCAAGAGCTACCAACTCTTTTTCCGAAGGTAACTGGCTTC
AGCAGAGCGCAGATACCAAATACTGTTCTTCTAGTGTAGCCGTAGTTAGGCCACCACTTCAAGAACTCTG
TAGCACCGCCTACATACCTCGCTCTGCTAATCCTGTTACCAGTGGCTGCTGCCAGTGGCGATAAGTCGTG
TCTTACCGGGTTGGACTCAAGACGATAGTTACCGGATAAGGCGCAGCGGTCGGGCTGAACGGGGGGTTCG
TGCACACAGCCCAGCTTGGAGCGAACGACCTACACCGAACTGAGATACCTACAGCGTGAGCTATGAGAAA
GCGCCACGCTTCCCGAAGGGAGAAAGGCGGACAGGTATCCGGTAAGCGGCAGGGTCGGAACAGGAGAGCG
CACGAGGGAGCTTCCAGGGGGAAACGCCTGGTATCTTTATAGTCCTGTCGGGTTTCGCCACCTCTGACTT
GAGCGTCGATTTTTGTGATGCTCGTCAGGGGGGCGGAGCCTATGGAAAAACGCCAGCAACGCGGCCTTTT
TACGGTTCCTGGCCTTTTGCTGGCCTTTTGCTCACATGTTCTTTCCTGCGTTATCCCCTGATTCTGTGGA
TAACCGTATTACCGCCTTTGAGTGATCGATCTCTGAAGAAACCGAGCGCCGCCGTCTAAAAAGGTGATGT
GTATTTGAGTAAAACAGCTTGCGTCATGCGGTCGCTGCGTATATGATGCGATGAGTAAATAAACAAATAC
GCAAGGGGAACGCATGAAGGTTATCGCTGTACTTAACCAGAAAGGCGGGTCAGGCAAGACGACCATCGCA
ACCCATCTAGCCCGCGCCCTGCAACTCGCCGGGGCCGATGTTCTGTTAGTCGATTCCGATCCCCAGGGCA
GTGCCCGCGATTGGGCGGCCGTGCGGGAAGATCAACCGCTAACCGTTGTCGGCATCGACCGCCCGACGAT
TGACCGCGACGTGAAGGCCATCGGCCGGCGCGACTTCGTAGTGATCGACGGAGCGCCCCAGGCGGCGGAC
TTGGCTGTGTCCGCGATCAAGGCAGCCGACTTCGTGCTGATTCCGGTGCAGCCAAGCCCTTACGACATAT
GGGCCACCGCCGACCTGGTGGAGCTGGTTAAGCAGCGCATTGAGGTCACGGATGGAAGGCTACAAGCGGC
CTTTGTCGTGTCGCGGGCGATCAAAGGCACGCGCATCGGCGGTGAGGTTGCCGAGGCGCTGGCCGGGTAC
GAGCTGCCCATTCTTGAGTCCCGTATCACGCAGCGCGTGAGCTACCCAGGCACTGCCGCCGCCGGCACAA
CCGTTCTTGAATCAGAACCCGAGGGCGACGCTGCCCGCGAGGTCCAGGCGCTGGCCGCTGAAATTAAATC
AAAACTCATTTGAGTTAATGAGGTAAAGAGAAAATGAGCAAAAGCACAAACACGCTAAGTGCCGGCCGTC
CGAGCGCACGCAGCAGCAAGGCTGCAACGTTGGCCAGCCTGGCAGACACGCCAGCCATGAAGCGGGTCAA
CTTTCAGTTGCCGGCGGAGGATCACACCAAGCTGAAGATGTACGCGGTACGCCAAGGCAAGACCATTACC
GAGCTGCTATCTGAATACATCGCGCAGCTACCAGAGTAAATGAGCAAATGAATAAATGAGTAGATGAATT
TTAGCGGCTAAAGGAGGCGGCATGGAAAATCAAGAACAACCAGGCACCGACGCCGTGGAATGCCCCATGT
GTGGAGGAACGGGCGGTTGGCCAGGCGTAAGCGGCTGGGTTGTCTGCCGGCCCTGCAATGGCACTGGAAC
CCCCAAGCCCGAGGAATCGGCGTGAGCGGTCGCAAACCATCCGGCCCGGTACAAATCGGCGCGGCGCTGG
GTGATGACCTGGTGGAGAAGTTGAAGGCCGCGCAGGCCGCCCAGCGGCAACGCATCGAGGCAGAAGCACG
CCCCGGTGAATCGTGGCAAGCGGCCGCTGATCGAATCCGCAAAGAATCCCGGCAACCGCCGGCAGCCGGT
GCGCCGTCGATTAGGAAGCCGCCCAAGGGCGACGAGCAACCAGATTTTTTCGTTCCGATGCTCTATGACG
TGGGCACCCGCGATAGTCGCAGCATCATGGACGTGGCCGTTTTCCGTCTGTCGAAGCGTGACCGACGAGC
TGGCGAGGTGATCCGCTACGAGCTTCCAGACGGGCACGTAGAGGTTTCCGCAGGGCCGGCCGGCATGGCC
AGTGTGTGGGATTACGACCTGGTACTGATGGCGGTTTCCCATCTAACCGAATCCATGAACCGATACCGGG
AAGGGAAGGGAGACAAGCCCGGCCGCGTGTTCCGTCCACACGTTGCGGACGTACTCAAGTTCTGCCGGCG
AGCCGATGGCGGAAAGCAGAAAGACGACCTGGTAGAAACCTGCATTCGGTTAAACACCACGCACGTTGCC
ATGCAGCGTACGAAGAAGGCCAAGAACGGCCGCCTGGTGACGGTATCCGAGGGTGAAGCCTTGATTAGCC
GCTACAAGATCGTAAAGAGCGAAACCGGGCGGCCGGAGTACATCGAGATCGAGCTAGTTGATTGGATGTA
CCGCGAGATCACAGAAGGCAAGAACCCGGACGTGCTGACGGTTCACCCCGATTACTTTTTGATCGATCCC
GGCATCGGCCGTTTTCTCTACCGCCTGGCACGCCGCGCCGCAGGCAAGGCAGAAGCCAGATGGTTGTTCA
AGACGATCTACGAACGCAGTGGCAGCGCCGGAGAGTTCAAGAAGTTCTGTTTCACCGTGCGCAAGCTGAT
CGGGTCAAATGACCTGCCGGAGTACGATTTGAAGGAGGAGGCGGGGCAGGCTGGCCCGATCCTAGTCATG
CGCTACCGCAACCTGATCGAGGGCGAAGCATCCGCCGGTTCCTAATGTACGGAGCAGATGCTAGGGCAAA
TTGCCCTAGCAGGGGAAAAAGGTCGAAAAGATCTCTTTCCTGTGGATAGCGGTCGAAAAGATCTCTTTCC
TGTGGATAGCACGTACATTGGGAACCCAAAGCCGTACATTGGGGTCGAAAAGATCTCTTTCCTGTGGATA
GCACGTACATTGGGAACCCAAAGCCGTACATTGGGAACCGGAACCCGTACATTGGGAACCCAAAGCCGTA
CATTGGGAACCGGTCACACATGTAAGTGACTGATATAAAAGAGAAAAAAGGCGATTTTTCCGCCTAAAAC
TCTTTAAAACTTATTAAAACTCTTAAAACCCGCCTGGCCTGTGCATAACTGTCTGGCCAGCGCACAGCCG
AAGAGCTGCAAAAAGCGCCTACCCTTCGGTCGCTGCGCTCCCTACGCCCCGCCGCTTCGCGTCGGCCTAT
CGCGGCCGCTGGCCGCTCAAAAATGGCTGGCCTACGGCCAGGCAATCTGCTAGCGCGCGGACAAGCTAGG
ATTGGCAGGATATATTCAGTTGTAAATGATATCGCATGCTATGCAGCATTTTTTTGGTGTATGTGGGCCC
CAAATGAAGTGCAGGTCAAACCTTGACAGTGACGACAAATCGTTGGGCGGGTCCAGGGCGAATTTTGCGA
CAACATGTCGAGGCTCAGCAGCTGAAAATTCAAACGCGCTAGTCAATGCTATCAATCTGTCGTGTTCACA
CGGCATCAAACGGTCACCAATGACGTCAATGGGCTTCCTTAGTCAATATAAAAACCAACGGCTCAGACTT
ACCAGCGGCAGGTATTTGTAGTACATCCAACACTGCCCTGATCTCAATGAGATATGAAAAAGCCTGAACT
CACCGCGACGTCTGTCGAGAAGTTTCTGATCGAAAAGTTCGACAGCGTCTCCGACCTGATGCAGCTCTCG
GAGGGCGAAGAATCTCGTGCTTTCAGCTTCGATGTAGGAGGGCGTGGATATGTCCTGCGGGTAAATAGCT
GCGCCGATGGTTTCTACAAAGATCGTTATGTTTATCGGCACTTTGCATCGGCCGCGCTCCCGATTCCGGA
AGTGCTTGACATTGGGGAGTTTAGCGAGAGCCTGACCTATTGCATCTCCCGCCGTGCACAGGGTGTCACG
TTGCAAGACCTGCCTGAAACCGAACTGCCCGCTGTTCTACAACCGGTCGCGGAGGCGATGGATGCGATCG
CTGCGGCCGATCTTAGCCAGACGAGCGGGTTCGGCCCATTCGGACCGCAAGGAATCGGTCAATACACTAC
ATGGCGTGATTTCATATGCGCGATTGCTGATCCCCATGTGTATCACTGGCAAACTGTGATGGACGACACC
GTCAGTGCGTCCGTCGCGCAGGCTCTCGATGAGCTGATGCTTTGGGCCGAGGACTGCCCCGAAGTCCGGC
ACCTCGTGCACGCGGATTTCGGCTCCAACAATGTCCTGACGGACAATGGCCGCATAACAGCGGTCATTGA
CTGGAGCGAGGCGATGTTCGGGGATTCCCAATACGAGGTCGCCAACATCTTCTTCTGGAGGCCGTGGTTG
GCTTGTATGGAGCAGCAGACGCGCTACTTCGAGCGGAGGCATCCGGAGCTTGCAGGATCGCCACGACTCC
GGGCGTATATGCTCCGCATTGGTCTTGACCAACTCTATCAGAGCTTGGTTGACGGCAATTTCGATGATGC
AGCTTGGGCGCAGGGTCGATGCGACGCAATCGTCCGATCCGGAGCCGGGACTGTCGGGCGTACACAAATC
GCCCGCAGAAGCGCGGCCGTCTGGACCGATGGCTGTGTAGAAGTTCTCGCCGATAGTGGAAACCGACGCC
CCAGCACTCGTCCGAGGGCAAAGGAATAGAGTAGATCACCGTCGCCGACACCTAATAAAGTCGGCTAATC
TATGTGATTGAGTGTGTCTTGACTTTGTTATTTTGCATGTTTCCAATGTCATTTAGTAACGAAATAAACG
TTATCCTCTTCTAAAAGCAGGCTGTGTTTTCGGCAAACATCGCCACCCATCGCTAGTTTTTCTAAAAGTG
TTCTAAGCGGGCCTGGTAATAATCTATACGAGCTTATATTTCTAATCATTGCCGAAAAATCCTGTTTCGA
AATAATTTTGTAACTCTCTTTAATATCACCACGAGCAAGCTTCCATGGAAGGTGTGCCGATGTATCACCT
CTCGCAAGAATTCAAGCTTGGAGGAATTCCAATCCCACAAAAATCTGAGCTTAACAGCACAGTTGCTCCT
CTCAGAGCAGAATCGGGTATTCAACACCCTCATATCAACTACTACGTTGTGTATAACGGTCCACATGCCG
GTATATACGATGACTGGGGTTGTACAAAGGCGGCAACAAACGGCGTTCCCGGAGTTGCACACAAGAAATT
TGCCACTATTACAGAGGCAAGAGCAGCAGCTGACGCGTACACAACAAGTCAGCAAACAGACAGGTTGAAC
TTCATCCCCAAAGGAGAAGCTCAACTCAAGCCCAAGAGCTTTGCTAAGGCCCTAACAAGCCCACCAAAGC
AAAAAGCCCACTGGCTCACGCTAGGAACCAAAAGGCCCAGCAGTGATCCAGCCCCAAAAGAGATCTCCTT
TGCCCCGGAGATTACAATGGACGATTTCCTCTATCTTTACGATCTAGGAAGGAAGTTCGAAGGTGAAGGT
GACGACACTATGTTCACCACTGATAATGAGAAGGTTAGCCTCTTCAATTTCAGAAAGAATGCTGACCCAC
AGATGGTTAGAGAGGCCTACGCAGCAAGTCTCATCAAGACGATCTACCCGAGTAACAATCTCCAGGAGAT
CAAATACCTTCCCAAGAAGGTTAAAGATGCAGTCAAAAGATTCAGGACTAATTGCATCAAGAACACAGAG
AAAGACATATTTCTCAAGATCAGAAGTACTATTCCAGTATGGACGATTCAAGGCTTGCTTCATAAACCAA
GGCAAGTAATAGAGATTGGAGTCTCTAAAAAGGTAGTTCCTACTGAATCTAAGGCCATGCATGGAGTCTA
AGATTCAAATCGAGGATCTAACAGAACTCGCCGTCAAGACTGGCGAACAGTTCATACAGAGTCTTTTACG
ACTCAATGACAAGAAGAAAATCTTCGTCAACATGGTGGAGCACGACACTCTGGTCTACTCCAAAAATGTC
AAAGATACAGTCTCAGAAGATCAAAGGGCTAT
Features (pLannotate 1.2.2; 18 found; start..end, strand, type, name):
      1..346     +  promoter       CaMV 35S promoter: strong constitutive promoter from cauliflower mosaic virus
    298..344     +  promoter       minimal CaMV 35S promoter: minimal 35S promoter from cauliflower mosaic virus
    375..428     +  misc_feature   TMV Ω: translational enhancer from the tobacco mosaic virus 5'-leader sequence (Gallie et al., 1988)
    437..736     +  CDS            FES1 (fragment): UCRI_SOLTU - Experimental evidence at protein level: Swiss-Prot protein existence level 1. Component of the ubiquinol-cytochrome c oxidoreductase, a multisubunit transmembrane complex that is part of the mitochondrial electron transport chain which drives oxidative phosphorylation. The respiratory chain contains 3 multisubunit complexes succinate dehydrogenase (complex II, CII), ubiquinol-cytochrome c oxidoreductase (cytochrome b-c1 complex, complex III, CIII) and cytochrome c oxidase (complex IV, CIV), that cooperate to transfer electrons derived from NADH and succinate to molecular oxygen, c
    740..1381    +  CDS            GFP(1-10): fragment of superfolder GFP consisting of the first 10 β-strands associates with GFP11, the 11th β-strand, to reconstitute fluorescent GFP (Cabantous et al., 2005; Kamiyama et al., 2016)
   1412..2119    +  terminator     OCS terminator: octopine synthase terminator
   2339..3154    +  CDS            KanR: aminoglycoside phosphotransferase; aph(3')-Ia; confers resistance to kanamycin in bacteria or G418 (Geneticin®) in eukaryotes
   3240..3828    +  rep_origin     ori: high-copy-number ColE1/pMB1/pBR322/pUC origin of replication
   4074..4703    +  CDS            pVS1 StaA: stability protein from the Pseudomonas plasmid pVS1 (Heeb et al., 2000)
   5132..6205    +  CDS            pVS1 RepA: replication protein from the Pseudomonas plasmid pVS1 (Heeb et al., 2000)
   6301..6343    +  rep_origin     pVS1 oriV (fragment): origin of replication for the Pseudomonas plasmid pVS1 (Heeb et al., 2000)
   6363..6557    +  rep_origin     pVS1 oriV: origin of replication for the Pseudomonas plasmid pVS1 (Heeb et al., 2000)
   6724..6747    +  misc_feature   LB T-DNA repeat: left border repeat from octopine Ach5 T-DNA
   6760..6881    +  terminator     OCS terminator (fragment): octopine synthase terminator
   6945..6965    +  promoter       mCMV promoter (fragment): mouse cytomegalovirus (CMV) immediate early promoter
   7054..8076    +  CDS            hph: KHYB_ECOLX - Experimental evidence at protein level: Swiss-Prot protein existence level 1. The aminoglycoside phosphotransferases achieve inactivation of their antibiotic substrates by phosphorylation. Only phosphorylates hygromycin and closely related compounds such as demethyl analogs and destomycin. From Escherichia coli.
   8423..9229    +  CDS            IBMP_CAMVB (fragment): Experimental evidence at protein level: Swiss-Prot protein existence level 1. Enhances the ribosomal termination-reinitiation event leading to the translation of major open reading frames on the polycistronic viral RNAs. From Cauliflower mosaic virus (strain Bari 1) (CaMV).
   9231..9410    +  CDS            IBMP_CAMVB (fragment): Experimental evidence at protein level: Swiss-Prot protein existence level 1. Enhances the ribosomal termination-reinitiation event leading to the translation of major open reading frames on the polycistronic viral RNAs. From Cauliflower mosaic virus (strain Bari 1) (CaMV).
