[The description below was written by a language model from this plasmid's Addgene catalogue record and pLannotate feature annotations shown in this document.]
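Description:
pLSU4mg10 is a binary plant transformation vector built on the pLSU4 backbone, intended for Agrobacterium-mediated stable expression of a mitochondria-targeted GFP1-10 fragment in plant cells. It is propagated in E. coli at high copy from a ColE1/pUC-type origin with kanamycin selection (aph(3')-Ia). The pVS1 replication and stability functions (RepA, StaA, oriV) support maintenance in Agrobacterium. Transformed plant cells are selected with hygromycin through an hph (hygromycin phosphotransferase) gene located next to the annotated left border repeat. The annotation shows an OCS terminator fragment close to hph but does not clearly identify the marker's promoter. A short "mCMV promoter" hit in that region is probably a spurious match. No right border repeat was annotated, although a binary vector would be expected to carry one.

The payload is driven by the "long" CaMV 35S promoter. The two hits to the CaMV inclusion body/transactivator protein at the end of the circular sequence, directly upstream of the annotated 35S promoter, probably reflect the extended viral sequence in this long promoter version rather than an intended coding region. A TMV Ω leader follows as a translational enhancer. The open reading frame then encodes the first 100 amino acids of the potato (Solanum tuberosum) mitochondrial Rieske iron-sulphur protein (mtRi), which serves as a mitochondrial targeting sequence, fused at its C-terminus to GFP(1-10). An octopine synthase terminator closes the cassette, which was assembled through BsaI sites that were destroyed in cloning.

GFP(1-10) comprises the first ten β-strands of superfolder GFP and is non-fluorescent on its own, regaining fluorescence only when it associates with the GFP11 strand. Plants expressing this construct therefore act as a mitochondrial "receptor" line in a self-assembling split-fluorescent protein toolkit. A candidate protein tagged with GFP11 gives signal only if it reaches the same compartment, so the targeting specificity of nuclear-encoded organelle proteins can be tested.
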