Addgene plasmid #126079: pLSU4mg10
Purpose: Plant transformation vector for stable expression of mitochondria targeted GFP1-10 in plant cells
Depositing lab: Ralf-Bernd Klösgen. Depositing organization: Martin-Luther-Universitaet Halle-Wittenberg. Publication: Targeting specificity of nuclear-encoded organelle proteins with a self-assembling split-fluorescent protein toolkit. Sharma M, Kretschmer C, Lampe C, Stuttmann J, Klosgen RB. J Cell Sci. 2019 Jun 3;132(11). pii: jcs.230839. doi: 10.1242/jcs.230839. PubMed 31085714.
Backbone
  Vector backbone: pLSU4
  Backbone manufacturer: Lee et al., 2012
  Backbone size w/o insert (bp): 5379
  Vector type: Plant Expression ; Binary
  Selectable markers: Hygromycin
Growth in bacteria
  Bacterial resistance: Kanamycin, 50 μg/mL
  Growth temperature: 37°C
  Growth strain: DH5alpha
  Copy number: High Copy
Gene/Insert
  Gene/Insert name: mitochondria Rieske iron sulphur protein (1-100 aa) (alt name: mtRi)
  Species: Solanum tuberosum
  Insert size (bp): 969
  GenBank ID: X79332.1
  Promoter: 'long' CaMV35S
  Tag / fusion protein: GFP1-10 (C terminal on insert)
  Cloning method: Restriction Enzyme; 5′ cloning site BsaI (destroyed during cloning); 3′ cloning site BsaI (destroyed during cloning)
  Sequencing primers: 5′ ATGACGCACAATCCCACTATCC
Terms and licenses: Academic/Nonprofit Terms; Industry Terms: Not Available to Industry
How to cite: pLSU4mg10 was a gift from Ralf-Bernd Klösgen (Addgene plasmid # 126079 ; http://n2t.net/addgene:126079 ; RRID:Addgene_126079)
