>Addgene plasmid #126079 | pLSU4mg10 | depositor partial sequence | sequence record 241702 | mtRi1-100:GFP1-10
ATGCTTCGAGTAGCAGGTAGAAGGCTTTCTTCTTCAGCCGCTAGATCTTCATCTACCTTCTTTACAAGAA
GCTCTTTCACCGTTACCGATGATTCGTCTCCGGCAAGATCTCCTTCTCCGTCACTCACCTCTTCGTTTCT
CGATCAAATCAGAGGTTTCTCATCTAATTCGGTTTCTCCCGCACATCAGTTGGGTTTAGTCTCAGATCTT
CCAGCCACAGTGGCTGCTATTAAGAATCCCAGTTCAAAAATTGTATATGATGACTCCAACCATGAGCGTT
ATCCACCTGGAGATCCTAGCGCAATGTCCAAAGGAGAAGAACTGTTTACCGGTGTTGTGCCAATTTTGGT
TGAACTCGATGGTGATGTCAACGGACATAAGTTCTCAGTGAGAGGCGAAGGAGAAGGTGACGCCACCATT
GGAAAATTGACTCTTAAATTCATCTGTACTACTGGTAAACTTCCTGTACCATGGCCGACTCTCGTAACAA
CGCTTACGTACGGAGTTCAGTGCTTTTCGAGATACCCAGACCATATGAAAAGACATGACTTTTTTAAGTC
GGCTATGCCTGAAGGTTACGTGCAAGAAAGAACAATTTCGTTCAAAGATGATGGAAAATATAAAACTAGA
GCAGTTGTTAAATTTGAAGGAGATACTTTGGTTAACCGCATTGAACTGAAAGGAACAGATTTTAAAGAAG
ATGGTAATATTCTTGGACACAAACTCGAATACAATTTTAATAGTCATAACGTATACATCACTGCTGATAA
GCAAAAGAACGGAATTAAAGCGAATTTCACAGTACGCCATAATGTAGAAGATGGCAGTGTTCAACTTGCC
GACCATTACCAACAAAACACCCCTATTGGAGACGGTCCGGTACTTCTTCCTGATAATCACTACCTCTCAA
CACAAACAGTCCTGAGCAAAGATCCAAATGAAAAAGGAACAGGTGGCGGCGGAAGTTAG
